>Addgene plasmid #147269 | pAc5.1B-HA-DmDCP1-R96A-dsRNAres_Q | depositor full sequence | sequence record 289716 | Full Sequence
CTTCAAGGAATTAATTCTATATTCTAAAAACACAAATGATACTTCTAAAAAAAATCATGAATGGCATCAA
CTCTGAATCAAATCTTTGCAGATGCACCTACTTCTCATTTCCACTGTCACATCATTTTTCCAGATCTCGC
TGCCTGTTATGTGGCCCACAAACCAAGACACGTTTTATGGCCATTAAAGCTGGCTGATCGTCGCCAAACA
CCAAATACATATCAATATGTACATTCGAGAAAGAAGCGATCAAAGAAGCGTCTTCGGGCGAGTAGGAGAA
TGCGGAGGAGAAGGAGAACGAGCTGATCTAGTATCTCTCCACAATCCAATGCCAACTGACCAACTGGCCA
TATTCGGAGCAATTTGAAGCCAATTTCCATCGCCTGGCGATCGCTCCATTCTTGGCTATATGTTTTTCAC
CGTTCCCGGGGCCATTTTCAAAGACTCGTCGGTAAGATAAGATTGTGTCACTCGCTGTCTCTCTTCATTT
GTCGAAGAATGCTGAGGAATTTCGCGATGACGTCGGCGAGTATTTTGAAGAATGAGAATAATTTGTATTT
ATACGAAAATCAGTTAGTGGAATTTTCTACAAAAACATGTTATCTATAGATAATTTTGTTGCAAAATATG
TTGACTATGACAAAGATTGTATGTATATACCTTTAATGTATTCTCATTTTCTTATGTATTTATAATGGCA
ATGATGATACTGATGATATTTTAAGATGATGCCAGACCACAGGCTGATTTCTGCGTCTTTTGCCGAACGC
AGTGCATGTGCGGTTGTTGTTTTTTGGAATAGTTTCAATTTTCGGACTGTCCGCTTTGATTTCAGTTTCT
TGGCTTATTCAAAAAGCAAAGTAAAGCCAAAAAAGCGAGATGGCAATACCAAATGCGGCAAAACGGTAGT
GGAAGGAAAGGGGTGCGGGGCAGCGGAAGGAAGGGTGGGGCGGGGCGTGGCGGGGTCTGTGGCTGGGCGC
GACGTCACCGACGTTGGAGCCACTCCTTTGACCATGTGTGCGTGTGTGTATTATTCGTGTCTCGCCACTC
GCCGGTTGTTTTTTTCTTTTTATCTCGCTCTCTCTAGCGCCATCTCGTACGCATGCTCAACGCACCGCAT
GTTGCCGTGTCCTTTATGCGTCATTTTGGCTCGAAATAGGCAATTATTTAAACAAAGATTAGTCAACGAA
AACGCTAAAATAAATAAGTCTACAATATGGTTACTTATTGCCATGTGTGTGCAGCCAACGATAGCAACAA
AAGCAACAACACAGTGGCTTTCCCTCTTTCACTTTTTGTTTGCAAGCGCGTGCGAGCAAGACGGCACGAC
CGGCAAACGCAATTACGCTGACAAAGAGCAGACGAAGTTTTGGCCGAAAAACATCAAGGCGCCTGATACG
AATGCATTTGCAATAACAATTGCGATATTTAATATTGTTTATGAAGCTGTTTGACTTCAAAACACACAAA
AAAAAAAATAAAACAAATTATTTGAAAGAGAATTAGGAATCGGACAGCTTATCGTTACGGGCTAACAGCA
CACCGAGACGAAATAGCTTACCTGACGTCACAGCCTCTGGAAGAACTGCCGCCAAGCAGAGAGAGAGAGA
AAAAGAGGGAGAGCAGCTTAGACCGCATGTGCTTGTGTGTGAGGCGTCTCTCTCTTCGTCTCCTGTTTGC
GCAAACGCATAGACTGCACTGAGAAAATCGATTACCTATTTTTTATGAATGAATATTTGCACTATTACTA
TTCAAAACTATTAAGATAGCAATCACATTCAATAGCCAAATACTATACCACCTGAGCGATGCAACGAAAT
GATCAATTTGAGCAAAAATGCTGCATATTTAGGACGGCATCATTATAGAAATGCTTCTTGCTGTGTACTT
TTCTCTCGTCTGGCAGCTGTTTCGCCGTTATTGTTAAAACCGGCTTAAGTTAGGTGTGTTTTCTACGACT
AGTGATGCCCCTACTAGAAGATGTGTGTTGCACAAATGTCCCTGAATAACCAATTTGAAGTGCAGATAGC
AGTAAACGTAAGCTAATATGAATATTATTTAACTGTAATGTTTTAATATCGCTGGACATTACTAATAAAC
CCACTATAAACACATGTACATATGTATGTTTTGGCATACAATGAGTAGTTGGGGAAAAAATGTGTAAAAG
CACCGTGACCATCACAGCATAAAGATAACCAGCTGAAGTATCGAATATGAGTAACCCCCAAATTGAATCA
CATGCCGCAACTGATAGGACCCATGGAAGTACACTCTTCATGGCGATATACAAGACACACACAAGCACGA
ACACCCAGTTGCGGAGGAAATTCTCCGTAAATGAAAACCCAATCGGCGAACAATTCATACCCATATATGG
TAAAAGTTTTGAACGCGACTTGAGAGCGGAGAGCATTGCGGCTGATAAGGTTTTAGCGCTAAGCGGGCTT
TATAAAACGGGCTGCGGGACCAGTTTTCATATCACTACCGTTTGAGTTCTTGTGCTGTGTGGATACTCCT
CCCGACACAAAGCCGCTCCATCAGCCAGCAGTCGTCTAATCCAGAGACCCCGGATCGGGGTACCAACATG
GCTTACCCATACGATGTTCCAGATTACGCTATGGCAGATGAATCGATAACCCGCATGAATTTGGCCGCGA
TAAAAAAGATAGATCCATATGCGAAAGAAATAGTCGACAGCTCGAGCCATGTGGCGTTTTATACCTTTAA
TAGCTCGCAAAATGAATGGGAGAAAACGGACGTAGAAGGGGCGTTTTTCATCTATCATCGGAATGCCGAA
CCGTTCCATAGTATATTTATTAATAACCGGTTGAATACGACCTCCTTTGTAGAGCCGATAACGGGATCGT
TGGAACTCCAAAGCCAACCTCCGTTTCTCCTGTATGCGAATGAACGGAGCCGCATACGGGGGTTTTGGTT
TTATAATTCCGAAGAATGTGATCGTATATCGGGGCTCGTCAATGGCCTCCTGAAAAGCAAAGACCAAGGC
ACCAACGGGCAAGCGCAACGCCATGTGAGCGCACCGCAGCAACCCAAACAGGATTCCTCCCAACCAGCGT
CCATCTTTAATATGCTCACGAAAGCACAAAAGGATTATAACGCGCAAGTATCCGGGGGCCAACCTAAGAC
CCCGAGCGCCGAGAATGTGACCGCGGGGAACGTCCTGAAATTTTTCGAGAGCGCAAAACAAGCGACCGCC
GAATCGTTGTTTCATCGTGTGCAACCCCTGAGCGTCGATCAATTGGAGAAGCAACAGCGCGCCGCAACCC
CGGGGGAGGACCTCCTGCCGCCTGCCGGACGTGATAACCATGAGTCGAGGTTGTCACCGTTTCAAAAAAT
GCAACAGCTTAACATTCAGCTCCTGAGCGACCTGAAGATCGGTAAAAGCTACGCTACGGCTCAATCTCCG
ACAGTCGCCCCGTCCTCGTCGGCGCTGATGGCCAACGACGATGCCGGCAAGTGCTTGCGGAGACTGCTGG
CTGGCGACAAGCCCGGGCCGGCCCTCATGCCGCCCACCATGTTCGACGCGCCCAACAACGGCAATCCGGA
GCCACAGCAGCCACAGCAGCCACAGCAGCCACTGCTGAACTCGACGCAGTTCGTCCAGGCCTTCACGTAC
CTTATCCAGAACGATAAGGAGTTTGCCAACAAGCTGCACAAGGCCTACCTGAACGGCTGTTCCAATCTAC
TGCTGGACTCCAGCTCCACATATCAATAAGCGGCCGCTCGAGTCTAGAGGGCCCGCGGTTCGAAGGTAAG
CCTATCCCTAACCCTCTCCTCGGTCTCGATTCTACGCGTACCGGTCATCATCACCATCACCATTGAGTTT
AAACCCGCTGATCAGCCTCGACTGTGCCTTCTAAGGCCTGAGCTCGCTGATCAGCCTCGATCGAGGATCC
AGACATGATAAGATACATTGATGAGTTTGGACAAACCACAACTAGAATGCAGTGAAAAAAATGCTTTATT
TGTGAAATTTGTGATGCTATTGCTTTATTTGTAACCATTATAAGCTGCAATAAACAAGTTAACAACAACA
ATTGCATTCATTTTATGTTTCAGGTTCAGGGGGAGGTGTGGGAGGTTTTTTAAAGCAAGTAAAACCTCTA
CAAATGTGGTATGGCTGATTATGATCAGTCGACCGATGCCCTTGAGAGCCTTCAACCCAGTCAGCTCCTT
CCGGTGGGCGCGGGGCATGACTATCGTCGCCGCACTTATGACTGTCTTCTTTATCATGCAACTCGTAGGA
CAGGTGCCGGCAGCGCTCTGGGTCATTTTCGGCGAGGACCGCTTTCGCTGGAGCGCGACGATGATCGGCC
TGTCGCTTGCGGTATTCGGAATCTTGCACGCCCTCGCTCAAGCCTTCGTCACTGGTCCCGCCACCAAACG
TTTCGGCGAGAAGCAGGCCATTATCGCCGGCATGGCGGCCGACGCGCTGGGCTACGTCTTGCTGGCGTTC
GCGACGCGAGGCTGGATGGCCTTCCCCATTATGATTCTTCTCGCTTCCGGCGGCATCGGGATGCCCGCGT
TGCAGGCCATGCTGTCCAGGCAGGTAGATGACGACCATCAGGGACAGCTTCAAGGATCGCTCGCGGCTCT
TACCAGCCAGCAAAAGGCCAGGAACCGTAAAAAGGCCGCGTTGCTGGCGTTTTTCCATAGGCTCCGCCCC
CCTGACGAGCATCACAAAAATCGACGCTCAAGTCAGAGGTGGCGAAACCCGACAGGACTATAAAGATACC
AGGCGTTTCCCCCTGGAAGCTCCCTCGTGCGCTCTCCTGTTCCGACCCTGCCGCTTACCGGATACCTGTC
CGCCTTTCTCCCTTCGGGAAGCGTGGCGCTTTCTCAATGCTCACGCTGTAGGTATCTCAGTTCGGTGTAG
GTCGTTCGCTCCAAGCTGGGCTGTGTGCACGAACCCCCCGTTCAGCCCGACCGCTGCGCCTTATCCGGTA
ACTATCGTCTTGAGTCCAACCCGGTAAGACACGACTTATCGCCACTGGCAGCAGCCACTGGTAACAGGAT
TAGCAGAGCGAGGTATGTAGGCGGTGCTACAGAGTTCTTGAAGTGGTGGCCTAACTACGGCTACACTAGA
AGGACAGTATTTGGTATCTGCGCTCTGCTGAAGCCAGTTACCTTCGGAAAAAGAGTTGGTAGCTCTTGAT
CCGGCAAACAAACCACCGCTGGTAGCGGTGGTTTTTTTGTTTGCAAGCAGCAGATTACGCGCAGAAAAAA
AGGATCTCAAGAAGATCCTTTGATCTTTTCTACGGGGTCTGACGCTCAGTGGAACGAAAACTCACGTTAA
GGGATTTTGGTCATGAGATTATCAAAAAGGATCTTCACCTAGATCCTTTTAAATTAAAAATGAAGTTTTA
AATCAATCTAAAGTATATATGAGTAAACTTGGTCTGACAGTTACCAATGCTTAATCAGTGAGGCACCTAT
CTCAGCGATCTGTCTATTTCGTTCATCCATAGTTGCCTGACTCCCCGTCGTGTAGATAACTACGATACGG
GAGGGCTTACCATCTGGCCCCAGTGCTGCAATGATACCGCGAGACCCACGCTCACCGGCTCCAGATTTAT
CAGCAATAAACCAGCCAGCCGGAAGGGCCGAGCGCAGAAGTGGTCCTGCAACTTTATCCGCCTCCATCCA
GTCTATTAATTGTTGCCGGGAAGCTAGAGTAAGTAGTTCGCCAGTTAATAGTTTGCGCAACGTTGTTGCC
ATTGCTGCAGGCATCGTGGTGTCACGCTCGTCGTTTGGTATGGCTTCATTCAGCTCCGGTTCCCAACGAT
CAAGGCGAGTTACATGATCCCCCATGTTGTGCAAAAAAGCGGTTAGCTCCTTCGGTCCTCCGATCGTTGT
CAGAAGTAAGTTGGCCGCAGTGTTATCACTCATGGTTATGGCAGCACTGCATAATTCTCTTACTGTCATG
CCATCCGTAAGATGCTTTTCTGTGACTGGTGAGTACTCAACCAAGTCATTCTGAGAATAGTGTATGCGGC
GACCGAGTTGCTCTTGCCCGGCGTCAACACGGGATAATACCGCGCCACATAGCAGAACTTTAAAAGTGCT
CATCATTGGAAAACGTTCTTCGGGGCGAAAACTCTCAAGGATCTTACCGCTGTTGAGATCCAGTTCGATG
TAACCCACTCGTGCACCCAACTGATCTTCAGCATCTTTTACTTTCACCAGCGTTTCTGGGTGAGCAAAAA
CAGGAAGGCAAAATGCCGCAAAAAAGGGAATAAGGGCGACACGGAAATGTTGAATACTCATACTCTTCCT
TTTTCAATATTATTGAAGCATTTATCAGGGTTATTGTCTCATGAGCGGATACATATTTGAATGTATTTAG
AAAAATAAACAAATAGGGGTTCCGCGCACATTTCCCCGAAAAGTGCCACCTGACGTCTAAGAAACCATTA
TTATCATGACATTAACCTATAAAAATAGGCGTATCACGAGGCCCTTTCGT
Features (pLannotate 1.2.2; 9 found; start..end, strand, type, name):
     56..2568    +  promoter       Ac5 promoter: Drosophila melanogaster actin 5C promoter
   2594..2620    +  CDS            3xHA (fragment): three tandem HA epitope tags
   3775..3816    +  CDS            V5 tag: epitope tag from simian virus 5
   3916..4050    -  polyA_signal   SV40 poly(A) signal: SV40 polyadenylation signal
   4073..4157    -  CDS            large T antigen (fragment): large T antigen from SV40 (simian virus 40)
   4158..4628    +  CDS            TcR (fragment): tetracycline efflux protein; tet; confers resistance to tetracycline
   4672..5260    -  rep_origin     ori: high-copy-number ColE1/pMB1/pBR322/pUC origin of replication
   5431..6291    -  CDS            AmpR: β-lactamase; bla; confers resistance to ampicillin, carbenicillin, and related antibiotics
   6292..6396    -  promoter       AmpR promoter: bla
