[The description below was written by a language model from this plasmid's Addgene catalogue record and pLannotate feature annotations shown in this document.]
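Description:
pAc5.1B-HA-DmDCP1-R96A-dsRNAres_Q is a 6,490 nt insect expression plasmid for producing an HA-tagged mutant of the Drosophila melanogaster decapping protein Dcp1 (CG11183) in fly cells. The catalogue lists the backbone as unknown, although the name and annotated features point to a pAc5.1-type vector. It is maintained in E. coli through a ColE1/pUC-type origin and selected with ampicillin via the bla gene and its own promoter. The record describes it as low copy, even though the annotated origin is of the type usually considered high copy. Short fragments annotated as tetracycline resistance and SV40 large T antigen appear to be non-functional backbone remnants.

Expression is driven by the Drosophila actin 5C (Ac5) promoter, a strong constitutive promoter widely used in cultured insect cells. Directly downstream, a 27 nt match to the 3xHA annotation is consistent with a single N-terminal HA epitope. The unannotated region that follows presumably holds the Dcp1 open reading frame, which the depositor derived from an NCBI reference transcript. A V5 tag from the vector lies after the insert, but the record does not say whether it is translated in frame or cut off by a stop codon. An SV40 polyadenylation signal is annotated further downstream, on the reverse strand.

The insert name indicates an arginine-to-alanine substitution at position 96 and a "dsRNAres" version of the coding sequence, meaning silent changes that make the transcript resistant to a dsRNA targeting endogenous Dcp1. Such a design suits complementation experiments in which the endogenous protein is depleted by RNAi and replaced with the tagged mutant, though the record does not state a specific application. The depositor notes that the supplied sequence may be theoretical or based on Sanger sequencing.
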