Addgene plasmid #147269: pAc5.1B-HA-DmDCP1-R96A-dsRNAres_Q
Purpose: Insect Expression of DmDCP1-R96A-dsRNAres
Depositing lab: Elisa Izaurralde. Depositing organization: Max Planck Institute for Developmental Biology.
Backbone
  Vector backbone: Unknown
  Vector type: Insect Expression
Growth in bacteria
  Bacterial resistance: Ampicillin, 100 μg/mL
  Growth temperature: 37°C
  Growth strain: DH5alpha
  Copy number: Low Copy
Gene/Insert
  Gene/Insert name: DmDCP1-R96A-dsRNAres
  Species: D. melanogaster (fly)
  Entrez Gene: Dcp1 (a.k.a. anon-WO0118547.163, CG11183, Dcp-1, DCP1, Dcp1p, dDcp1, dDCP1, Dmel\CG11183)
  Cloning method: Unknown
Terms and licenses: Academic/Nonprofit Terms; Industry Terms: Not Available to Industry
Depositor comments: ORF extracted from NCBI: NM_137998.2 Plasmids from this collection were made available to the research community and donated after the lab closed. Please note that the sequence provided by the depositing laboratory may be theoretical/predicted or based on Sanger sequencing results. There may be discrepancies between sequencing results obtained by Addgene and the depositor sequence. If an Addgene verified sequence is not available, please contact before placing your order to request that our lab fully sequence the plasmid.
How to cite: pAc5.1B-HA-DmDCP1-R96A-dsRNAres_Q was a gift from Elisa Izaurralde (Addgene plasmid # 147269 ; http://n2t.net/addgene:147269 ; RRID:Addgene_147269)
